Addgene plasmid #17622: EF.mHES1.CMV.GFP
Depositing lab: Linzhao Cheng. Depositing organization: Johns Hopkins University and School of Medicine. Publication: HES1 inhibits cycling of hematopoietic progenitor cells via DNA binding. Yu X, Alder JK, Chun JH, Friedman AD, Heimfeld S, Cheng L, Civin CI. Stem Cells. 2006 Apr . 24(4):876-88. 10.1634/stemcells.2005-0598 PubMed 16513761.
Backbone
  Vector backbone: EF.v-CMV.GFP
  Backbone manufacturer: Linzhao Cheng Lab
  Backbone size w/o insert (bp): 8200
  Vector type: Mammalian Expression, Lentiviral
  Selectable markers: GFP
Growth in bacteria
  Bacterial resistance: Ampicillin, 100 μg/mL
  Growth temperature: 37°C
  Growth strain: Stbl3
  Copy number: Unknown
Gene/Insert
  Gene/Insert name: HES1 (alt names: mHES1; Hes-1)
  Species: M. musculus (mouse)
  Insert size (bp): 850
  Entrez Gene: Hes1 (a.k.a. Hry, bHLHb39)
  Cloning method: Restriction Enzyme
  Sequencing primers: 5′ EF-1a Forward
Terms and licenses: Academic/Nonprofit Terms; Industry Terms: Not Available to Industry
Depositor comments: The CMV promoter was inserted immediately upstream of GFP in the EF.GFP LV to make the intermediate LV, EF.V-CMV.GFP. mHES1 was cloned downstream of the EF-1a promoter. Recombinant LVs were produced by transient transfection of the transducing vector into 293T cells with two packaging vectors: pMD.G, a plasmid expressing the VSV-G envelope gene, and pCMVDeltaR8.91, a plasmid expressing the HIV-1 gag/pol, tat, and rev genes.
How to cite: EF.mHES1.CMV.GFP was a gift from Linzhao Cheng (Addgene plasmid # 17622 ; http://n2t.net/addgene:17622 ; RRID:Addgene_17622)
