[The description below was written by a language model from this plasmid's Addgene catalogue record and pLannotate feature annotations shown in this document.]
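Description:
EF.mHES1.CMV.GFP is an HIV-1-based, self-inactivating lentiviral transfer vector for mammalian expression of mouse Hes1 alongside a GFP marker. It is built on the EF.v-CMV.GFP backbone; the full sequence record is about 9 kb. In bacteria it is maintained through a high-copy ColE1/pUC-type origin and an ampicillin resistance gene. The plasmid portion also carries an f1 origin, an SV40 origin and leftover pBluescript-derived lac and phage-promoter elements. The viral portion begins with an RSV promoter fragment fused to a truncated 5' LTR, which drives genomic RNA production in packaging cells. This is followed by the Ψ packaging signal with a partial gag sequence, the Rev response element and an env fragment. It ends in a ΔU3 3' LTR and an SV40 polyadenylation signal, so that the integrated provirus lacks LTR promoter activity.

Between the LTRs sit two independent expression units in the same orientation. The human EF-1α promoter drives the roughly 850 bp mouse Hes1 coding sequence, which encodes a bHLH transcriptional repressor that binds N-box motifs. Immediately downstream, a CMV enhancer/promoter drives EGFP. Because the reporter has its own promoter rather than being linked by an IRES or 2A peptide, GFP marks transduced cells without being translationally coupled to Hes1. GFP is the only selectable marker listed for mammalian cells.

According to the depositor, virus was made by transient co-transfection of 293T cells with a VSV-G envelope plasmid and a packaging plasmid supplying HIV-1 gag/pol, tat and rev. The associated publication used the vector to study how HES1 inhibits cycling of hematopoietic progenitor cells.
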