Features (pLannotate 1.2.2; 31 found; start..end, strand, type, name):
     27..131     +  promoter       AmpR promoter: bla
    132..992     +  CDS            AmpR: β-lactamase; bla; confers resistance to ampicillin, carbenicillin, and related antibiotics
   1163..1751    +  rep_origin     ori: high-copy-number ColE1/pMB1/pBR322/pUC origin of replication
   1934..2026    +  CDS            lacI (fragment): lac repressor; lacI; The lac repressor binds to the lac operator to inhibit transcription in E. coli. This inhibition can be relieved by adding lactose or isopropyl-β-D-thiogalactopyranoside (IPTG).
   2039..2060    +  protein_bind   CAP binding site: CAP binding activates transcription in the presence of cAMP. E. coli catabolite activator protein
   2075..2105    +  promoter       lac promoter: promoter for the E. coli lac operon
   2113..2129    +  protein_bind   lac operator: The lac repressor binds to the lac operator to inhibit transcription in E. coli. This inhibition can be relieved by adding lactose or isopropyl-β-D-thiogalactopyranoside (IPTG). lac repressor encoded by lacI
   2174..2192    +  promoter       T3 promoter: promoter for bacteriophage T3 RNA polymerase
   2220..2398    +  promoter       RSV promoter (fragment): Rous sarcoma virus enhancer/promoter
   2399..2656    +  LTR            5' LTR (truncated): truncated 5' long terminal repeat (LTR) from HIV-1
   2700..2825    +  misc_feature   HIV-1 Ψ: packaging signal of human immunodeficiency virus type 1
   2809..3172    +  CDS            HIV-1 gag (fragment): gag protein from human immunodeficiency virus 1; gag
   3267..3603    +  ncRNA          RRE: Accession: RF00036 - HIV Rev response element
   3639..4028    +  CDS            env (fragment): ENV_HV1H2 - Experimental evidence at protein level: Swiss-Prot protein existence level 1. [Transmembrane protein gp41]: Acts as a class I viral fusion protein. Under the current model, the protein has at least 3 conformational states: pre-fusion native state, pre-hairpin intermediate state, and post-fusion hairpin state. During fusion of viral and target intracellular membranes, the coiled coil regions (heptad repeats) assume a trimer-of-hairpins structure, positioning the fusion peptide in close proximity to the C-terminal region of the ectodomain. The formation of this structure appears to d
   4069..4086    -  misc_feature   MCS (fragment): pBluescript multiple cloning site
   4094..4163    +  CDS            small t antigen (fragment): SV40 (simian virus 40) small t antigen
   4169..5347    +  promoter       EF-1α promoter: strong constitutive promoter for human elongation factor EF-1α
   5364..5382    +  promoter       T7 promoter: promoter for bacteriophage T7 RNA polymerase
   5417..6262    +  CDS            Hes1: HES1_MOUSE - Also known as Hes-1. Experimental evidence at protein level: Swiss-Prot protein existence level 1. Transcriptional repressor of genes that require a bHLH protein for their transcription. May act as a negative regulator of myogenesis by inhibiting the functions of MYOD1 and ASH1 (By similarity). Binds DNA on N-box motifs: 5'-CACNAG-3' with high affinity and on E-box motifs: 5'-CANNTG-3' with low affinity. May play a role in a functional FA core complex response to DNA cross-link damage, being required for the stability and nuclear localization of FA core complex proteins, as well a
   6272..6289    -  misc_feature   MCS (fragment): pBluescript multiple cloning site
   6343..6646    +  enhancer       CMV enhancer: human cytomegalovirus immediate early enhancer
   6647..6850    +  promoter       CMV promoter: human cytomegalovirus (CMV) immediate early promoter
   6873..6915    +  misc_feature   MCS (fragment): multiple cloning site
   6938..7657    +  CDS            EGFP: the original enhanced GFP (Yang et al., 1996) mammalian codon-optimized
   7691..7753    +  CDS            nef (fragment): NEF_HV1Z2 - Experimental evidence at protein level: Swiss-Prot protein existence level 1. Extracellular Nef protein targets CD4(+) T-lymphocytes for apoptosis by interacting with CXCR4 surface receptors. From Human immunodeficiency virus type 1 group M subtype D (isolate Z2/CDC-Z34) (HIV-1).
   7755..7988    +  LTR            3' LTR (ΔU3): self-inactivating 3' long terminal repeat (LTR) from HIV-1
   8060..8181    +  polyA_signal   SV40 poly(A) signal: SV40 polyadenylation signal
   8200..8335    +  rep_origin     SV40 ori: SV40 origin of replication
   8368..8386    -  promoter       T7 promoter: promoter for bacteriophage T7 RNA polymerase
   8394..8549    +  CDS            lacZα (fragment): LacZα fragment of β-galactosidase; lacZ fragment
   8557..9012    +  rep_origin     f1 ori (sequence partly withheld): f1 bacteriophage origin of replication; arrow indicates direction of (+) strand synthesis
>Addgene plasmid #17622 | EF.mHES1.CMV.GFP | depositor full sequence | sequence record 8690 | Author sequence
CAGGTGGCACTTTTCGGGGAAATGTGCGCGGAACCCCTATTTGTTTATTTTTCTAAATACATTCAAATAT
GTATCCGCTCATGAGACAATAACCCTGATAAATGCTTCAATAATATTGAAAAAGGAAGAGTATGAGTATT
CAACATTTCCGTGTCGCCCTTATTCCCTTTTTTGCGGCATTTTGCCTTCCTGTTTTTGCTCACCCAGAAA
CGCTGGTGAAAGTAAAAGATGCTGAAGATCAGTTGGGTGCACGAGTGGGTTACATCGAACTGGATCTCAA
CAGCGGTAAGATCCTTGAGAGTTTTCGCCCCGAAGAACGTTTTCCAATGATGAGCACTTTTAAAGTTCTG
CTATGTGGCGCGGTATTATCCCGTATTGACGCCGGGCAAGAGCAACTCGGTCGCCGCATACACTATTCTC
AGAATGACTTGGTTGAGTACTCACCAGTCACAGAAAAGCATCTTACGGATGGCATGACAGTAAGAGAATT
ATGCAGTGCTGCCATAACCATGAGTGATAACACTGCGGCCAACTTACTTCTGACAACGATCGGAGGACCG
AAGGAGCTAACCGCTTTTTTGCACAACATGGGGGATCATGTAACTCGCCTTGATCGTTGGGAACCGGAGC
TGAATGAAGCCATACCAAACGACGAGCGTGACACCACGATGCCTGTAGCAATGGCAACAACGTTGCGCAA
ACTATTAACTGGCGAACTACTTACTCTAGCTTCCCGGCAACAATTAATAGACTGGATGGAGGCGGATAAA
GTTGCAGGACCACTTCTGCGCTCGGCCCTTCCGGCTGGCTGGTTTATTGCTGATAAATCTGGAGCCGGTG
AGCGTGGGTCTCGCGGTATCATTGCAGCACTGGGGCCAGATGGTAAGCCCTCCCGTATCGTAGTTATCTA
CACGACGGGGAGTCAGGCAACTATGGATGAACGAAATAGACAGATCGCTGAGATAGGTGCCTCACTGATT
AAGCATTGGTAACTGTCAGACCAAGTTTACTCATATATACTTTAGATTGATTTAAAACTTCATTTTTAAT
TTAAAAGGATCTAGGTGAAGATCCTTTTTGATAATCTCATGACCAAAATCCCTTAACGTGAGTTTTCGTT
CCACTGAGCGTCAGACCCCGTAGAAAAGATCAAAGGATCTTCTTGAGATCCTTTTTTTCTGCGCGTAATC
TGCTGCTTGCAAACAAAAAAACCACCGCTACCAGCGGTGGTTTGTTTGCCGGATCAAGAGCTACCAACTC
TTTTTCCGAAGGTAACTGGCTTCAGCAGAGCGCAGATACCAAATACTGTCCTTCTAGTGTAGCCGTAGTT
AGGCCACCACTTCAAGAACTCTGTAGCACCGCCTACATACCTCGCTCTGCTAATCCTGTTACCAGTGGCT
GCTGCCAGTGGCGATAAGTCGTGTCTTACCGGGTTGGACTCAAGACGATAGTTACCGGATAAGGCGCAGC
GGTCGGGCTGAACGGGGGGTTCGTGCACACAGCCCAGCTTGGAGCGAACGACCTACACCGAACTGAGATA
CCTACAGCGTGAGCTATGAGAAAGCGCCACGCTTCCCGAAGGGAGAAAGGCGGACAGGTATCCGGTAAGC
GGCAGGGTCGGAACAGGAGAGCGCACGAGGGAGCTTCCAGGGGGAAACGCCTGGTATCTTTATAGTCCTG
TCGGGTTTCGCCACCTCTGACTTGAGCGTCGATTTTTGTGATGCTCGTCAGGGGGGCGGAGCCTATGGAA
AAACGCCAGCAACGCGGCCTTTTTACGGTTCCTGGCCTTTTGCTGGCCTTTTGCTCACATGTTCTTTCCT
GCGTTATCCCCTGATTCTGTGGATAACCGTATTACCGCCTTTGAGTGAGCTGATACCGCTCGCCGCAGCC
GAACGACCGAGCGCAGCGAGTCAGTGAGCGAGGAAGCGGAAGAGCGCCCAATACGCAAACCGCCTCTCCC
CGCGCGTTGGCCGATTCATTAATGCAGCTGGCACGACAGGTTTCCCGACTGGAAAGCGGGCAGTGAGCGC
AACGCAATTAATGTGAGTTAGCTCACTCATTAGGCACCCCAGGCTTTACACTTTATGCTTCCGGCTCGTA
TGTTGTGTGGAATTGTGAGCGGATAACAATTTCACACAGGAAACAGCTATGACCATGATTACGCCAAGCG
CGCAATTAACCCTCACTAAAGGGAACAAAAGCTGGAGCTGCAAGCTTAATGTAGTCTTATGCAATACTCT
TGTAGTCTTGCAACATGGTAACGATGAGTTAGCAACATGCCTTACAAGGAGAGAAAAAGCACCGTGCATG
CCGATTGGTGGAAGTAAGGTGGTACGATCGTGCCTTATTAGGAAGGCAACAGACGGGTCTGACATGGATT
GGACGAACCACTGAATTGGAGGCGTGGCCTGGGCGGGACTGGGGAGTGGCGAGCCCTCAGATCCTGCATA
TAAGCAGCTGCTTTTTGCCTGTACTGGGTCTCTCTGGTTAGACCAGATCTGAGCCTGGGAGCTCTCTGGC
TAACTAGGGAACCCACTGCTTAAGCCTCAATAAAGCTTGCCTTGAGTGCTTCAAGTAGTGTGTGCCCGTC
TGTTGTGTGACTCTGGTAACTAGAGATCCCTCAGACCCTTTTAGTCAGTGTGGAAAATCTCTAGCAGTGG
CGCCCGAACAGGGACCTGAAAGCGAAAGGGAAACCAGAGCTCTCTCGACGCAGGACTCGGCTTGCTGAAG
CGCGCACGGCAAGAGGCGAGGGGCGGCGACTGGTGAGTACGCCAAAAATTTTGACTAGCGGAGGCTAGAA
GGAGAGAGATGGGTGCGAGAGCGTCAGTATTAAGCGGGGGAGAATTAGATCGCGATGGGAAAAAATTCGG
TTAAGGCCAGGGGGAAAGAAAAAATATAAATTAAAACATATAGTATGGGCAAGCAGGGAGCTAGAACGAT
TCGCAGTTAATCCTGGCCTGTTAGAAACATCAGAAGGCTGTAGACAAATACTGGGACAGCTACAACCATC
CCTTCAGACAGGATCAGAAGAACTTAGATCATTATATAATACAGTAGCAACCCTCTATTGTGTGCATCAA
AGGATAGAGATAAAAGACACCAAGGAAGCTTTAGACAAGATAGAGGAAGAGCAAAACAAAAGTAAGACCA
CCGCACAGCAAGCGGCCGCTGATCTTCAGACCTGGAGGAGGAGATATGAGGGACAATTGGAGAAGTGAAT
TATATAAATATAAAGTAGTAAAAATTGAACCATTAGGAGTAGCACCCACCAAGGCAAAGAGAAGAGTGGT
GCAGAGAGAAAAAAGAGCAGTGGGAATAGGAGCTTTGTTCCTTGGGTTCTTGGGAGCAGCAGGAAGCACT
ATGGGCGCAGCCTCAATGACGCTGACGGTACAGGCCAGACAATTATTGTCTGGTATAGTGCAGCAGCAGA
ACAATTTGCTGAGGGCTATTGAGGCGCAACAGCATCTGTTGCAACTCACAGTCTGGGGCATCAAGCAGCT
CCAGGCAAGAATCCTGGCTGTGGAAAGATACCTAAAGGATCAACAGCTCCTGGGGATTTGGGGTTGCTCT
GGAAAACTCATTTGCACCACTGCTGTGCCTTGGAATGCTAGTTGGAGTAATAAATCTCTGGAACAGATTG
GAATCACACGACCTGGATGGAGTGGGACAGAGAAATTAACAATTACACAAGCTTAATACACTCCTTAATT
GAAGAATCGCAAAACCAGCAAGAAAAGAATGAACAAGAATTATTGGAATTAGATAAATGGGCAAGTTTGT
GGAATTGGTTTAACATAACAAATTGGCTGTGGTATATAAAATTATTCATAATGATAGTAGGAGGCTTGGT
AGGTTTAAGAATAGTTTTTGCTGTACTTTCTATAGTGAATAGAGTTAGGCAGGGATATTCACCATTATCG
TTTCAGACCCACCTCCCAACCCCGAGGGGACCCGACAGGCCCGAAGGAATAGAAGAAGAAGGTGGAGAGA
GAGACAGAGACAGATCCATTCGATTAGTGAACGGATCTCGACGGTATCGATCACGAGACTAGCCTCGAGA
AGCTTGATGACGGTATCGATAAGCTTTGCAAAGATGGATAAAGTTTTAAACAGAGAGGAATCTTTGCAGC
TAATGGACCTTCTAGGTCTTGAAAGGAGTGCCTCGTGAGGCTCCGGTGCCCGTCAGTGGGCAGAGCGCAC
ATCGCCCACAGTCCCCGAGAAGTTGGGGGGAGGGGTCGGCAATTGAACCGGTGCCTAGAGAAGGTGGCGC
GGGGTAAACTGGGAAAGTGATGTCGTGTACTGGCTCCGCCTTTTTCCCGAGGGTGGGGGAGAACCGTATA
TAAGTGCAGTAGTCGCCGTGAACGTTCTTTTTCGCAACGGGTTTGCCGCCAGAACACAGGTAAGTGCCGT
GTGTGGTTCCCGCGGGCCTGGCCTCTTTACGGGTTATGGCCCTTGCGTGCCTTGAATTACTTCCACCTGG
CTGCAGTACGTGATTCTTGATCCCGAGCTTCGGGTTGGAAGTGGGTGGGAGAGTTCGAGGCCTTGCGCTT
AAGGAGCCCCTTCGCCTCGTGCTTGAGTTGAGGCCTGGCCTGGGCGCTGGGGCCGCCGCGTGCGAATCTG
GTGGCACCTTCGCGCCTGTCTCGCTGCTTTCGATAAGTCTCTAGCCATTTAAAATTTTTGATGACCTGCT
GCGACGCTTTTTTTCTGGCAAGATAGTCTTGTAAATGCGGGCCAAGATCTGCACACTGGTATTTCGGTTT
TTGGGGCCGCGGGCGGCGACGGGGCCCGTGCGTCCCAGCGCACATGTTCGGCGAGGCGGGGCCTGCGAGC
GCGGCCACCGAGAATCGGACGGGGGTAGTCTCAAGCTGGCCGGCCTGCTCTGGTGCCTGGCCTCGCGCCG
CCGTGTATCGCCCCGCCCTGGGCGGCAAGGCTGGCCCGGTCGGCACCAGTTGCGTGAGCGGAAAGATGGC
CGCTTCCCGGCCCTGCTGCAGGGAGCTCAAAATGGAGGACGCGGCGCTCGGGAGAGCGGGCGGGTGAGTC
ACCCACACAAAGGAAAAGGGCCTTTCCGTCCTCAGCCGTCGCTTCATGTGACTCCACGGAGTACCGGGCG
CCGTCCAGGCACCTCGATTAGTTCTCGAGCTTTTGGAGTACGTCGTCTTTAGGTTGGGGGGAGGGGTTTT
ATGCGATGGAGTTTCCCCACACTGAGTGGGTGGAGACTGAAGTTAGGCCAGCTTGGCACTTGATGTAATT
CTCCTTGGAATTTGCCCTTTTTGAGTTTGGATCTTGGTTCATTCTCAAGCCTCAGACAGTGGTTCAAAGT
TTTTTTCTTCCATTTCAGGTGTCGTGAGGAATTAGCTTGGTACTAATACGACTCACTATAGGGAGACCCA
AGCTGGCTAGTTAAGCTTGATAATTCATGCCAGCTGATATAATGGAGAAAAATTCCTCCTCCCCGGTGGC
TGCTACCCCAGCCAGTGTCAACACGACACCGGACAAACCAAAGACGGCCTCTGAGCACAGAAAGTCATCA
AAGCCTATCATGGAGAAGAGGCGAAGGGCAAGAATAAATGAAAGTCTAAGCCAACTGAAAACACTGATTT
TGGATGCACTTAAGAAAGATAGCTCCCGGCATTCCAAGCTAGAGAAGGCAGACATTCTGGAAATGACTGT
GAAGCACCTCCGGAACCTGCAGCGGGCGCAGATGACCGCCGCGCTCAGCACAGACCCGAGCGTGTTGGGG
AAATACCGCGCCGGCTTCAGCGAGTGCATGAACGAGGTGACCCGCTTCCTGTCCACGTGTGAGGGCGTTA
ACACCGAGGTGCGCACTCGGCTGCTGGGCCACCTGGCCAACTGCATGACCCAGATCAACGCCATGACCTA
CCCCGGGCAGGCGCACCCCGCCTTGCAGGCGCCGCCGCCGCCGCCCCCGTCAGGACCTGCCGGTCCCCAG
CACGCGCCATTCGCGCCGCCGCCGCCGCCGCTTGTGCCCATCCCCGGGGGCGCGGCGCCCCCTCCCGGCA
GCGCACCCTGCAAGTTGGGCAGCCAGGCTGGAGAGGCTGCCAAGGTTTTTGGCGGCTTCCAAGTGGTGCC
GGCTCCTGACGGCCAATTTGCCTTTCTCATCCCCAACGGGGCCTTCGCTCACAGCGGCCCGGTCATCCCG
GTCTACACCAGCAACAGTGGGACCTCGGTGGGTCCTAACGCAGTGTCACCTTCCAGTGGCTCCTCGCTCA
CTTCGGACTCCATGTGGAGACCGTGGCGGAACTGAGCGGCCATCGAATTCCTGCAGCCCTAATAGTAATC
AATTACGGGGTCATTAGTTCATAGCCCATATATGGAGTTCCGCGTTACATAACTTACGGTAAATGGCCCG
CCTGGCTGACCGCCCAACGACCCCCGCCCATTGACGTCAATAATGACGTATGTTCCCATAGTAACGCCAA
TAGGGACTTTCCATTGACGTCAATGGGTGGAGTATTTACGGTAAACTGCCCACTTGGCAGTACATCAAGT
GTATCATATGCCAAGTACGCCCCCTATTGACGTCAATGACGGTAAATGGCCCGCCTGGCATTATGCCCAG
TACATGACCTTATGGGACTTTCCTACTTGGCAGTACATCTACGTATTAGTCATCGCTATTACCATGGTGA
TGCGGTTTTGGCAGTACATCAATGGGCGTGGATAGCGGTTTGACTCACGGGGATTTCCAAGTCTCCACCC
CATTGACGTCAATGGGAGTTTGTTTTGGCACCAAAATCAACGGGACTTTCCAAAATGTCGTAACAACTCC
GCCCCATTGACGCAAATGGGCGGTAGGCGTGTACGGTGGGAGGTCTATATAAGCAGAGCTGGTTTAGTGA
ACCGTCAGATCCGCTAGCGCTACCGGACTCAGATCTCGAGCTCAAGCTTCGAATTGGGGGATCCACCGGT
CGCCACCATGGTGAGCAAGGGCGAGGAGCTGTTCACCGGGGTGGTGCCCATCCTGGTCGAGCTGGACGGC
GACGTAAACGGCCACAAGTTCAGCGTGTCCGGCGAGGGCGAGGGCGATGCCACCTACGGCAAGCTGACCC
TGAAGTTCATCTGCACCACCGGCAAGCTGCCCGTGCCCTGGCCCACCCTCGTGACCACCCTGACCTACGG
CGTGCAGTGCTTCAGCCGCTACCCCGACCACATGAAGCAGCACGACTTCTTCAAGTCCGCCATGCCCGAA
GGCTACGTCCAGGAGCGCACCATCTTCTTCAAGGACGACGGCAACTACAAGACCCGCGCCGAGGTGAAGT
TCGAGGGCGACACCCTGGTGAACCGCATCGAGCTGAAGGGCATCGACTTCAAGGAGGACGGCAACATCCT
GGGGCACAAGCTGGAGTACAACTACAACAGCCACAACGTCTATATCATGGCCGACAAGCAGAAGAACGGC
ATCAAGGTGAACTTCAAGATCCGCCACAACATCGAGGACGGCAGCGTGCAGCTCGCCGACCACTACCAGC
AGAACACCCCCATCGGCGACGGCCCCGTGCTGCTGCCCGACAACCACTACCTGAGCACCCAGTCCGCCCT
GAGCAAAGACCCCAACGAGAAGCGCGATCACATGGTCCTGCTGGAGTTCGTGACCGCCGCCGGGATCACT
CTCGGCATGGACGAGCTGTACAAGTAAAGCGGCCGCGTCGACGGGCCCGCGGAATTCCGTTTAAGACCAA
TGACTTACAAGGCAGCTGTAGATCTTAGCCACTTTTTAAAAGAAAAGGGGGGACTGGAAGGGCTAATTCA
CTCCCAACGAAGACAAGATCTGCTTTTTGCTTGTACTGGGTCTCTCTGGTTAGACCAGATCTGAGCCTGG
GAGCTCTCTGGCTAACTAGGGAACCCACTGCTTAAGCCTCAATAAAGCTTGCCTTGAGTGCTTCAAGTAG
TGTGTGCCCGTCTGTTGTGTGACTCTGGTAACTAGAGATCCCTCAGACCCTTTTAGTCAGTGTGGAAAAT
CTCTAGCAGTAGTAGTTCATGTCATCTTATTATTCAGTATTTATAACTTGCAAAGAAATGAATATCAGAG
AGTGAGAGGAACTTGTTTATTGCAGCTTATAATGGTTACAAATAAAGCAATAGCATCACAAATTTCACAA
ATAAAGCATTTTTTTCACTGCATTCTAGTTGTGGTTTGTCCAAACTCATCAATGTATCTTATCATGTCTG
GCTCTAGCTATCCCGCCCCTAACTCCGCCCAGTTCCGCCCATTCTCCGCCCCATGGCTGACTAATTTTTT
TTATTTATGCAGAGGCCGAGGCCGCCTCGGCCTCTGAGCTATTCCAGAAGTAGTGAGGAGGCTTTTTTGG
AGGCCTAGGCTTTTGCGTCGAGACGTACCCAATTCGCCCTATAGTGAGTCGTATTACGCGCGCTCACTGG
CCGTCGTTTTACAACGTCGTGACTGGGAAAACCCTGGCGTTACCCAACTTAATCGCCTTGCAGCACATCC
CCCTTTCGCCAGCTGGCGTAATAGCGAAGAGGCCCGCACCGATCGCCCTTCCCAACAGTTGCGCAGCCTG
AATGGCGAATGGCGCG
[124 nt withheld, positions 8557-8680]
C
[91 nt withheld, positions 8682-8772]
A
[49 nt withheld, positions 8774-8822]
CCTTTGACGTTGGAGTCCACGTTCTTT
[37 nt withheld, positions 8850-8886]
ACCCTATCTCGGTCTATTCTTTTGATTTATAAGGGATTTTGCCGATTTCGGCCTATTGGTTAAAAAATGA
GCTGATTTAACAAAAATTTAACGCGAATTTTAACAAAATATTAACGTTTACAATTTCC
