>Addgene plasmid #17622 | EF.mHES1.CMV.GFP | addgene partial sequence | sequence record 23514 | 17622 with EF-1a-Forward
GGATTTTCTTTGGGNGTGTGAGGATTAGCTTGGTACTAATACGACTCACTATAGGGAGACCCAAGCTGGC
TAGGTAAGCTTGATAATTCATGCCAGCTGATATAATGGAGAAAAATTCCTCCTCCCCGGTGGCTGCTACC
CCAGCCAGTGTCAACACGACACCGGACAAACCAAAGACGGCCTCTGAGCACAGAAAGTCATCAAAGCCTA
TCATGGAGAAGNGGNGNNGGGCAAGAATAAATGAAAGTCTAAGCCAACTGAAAACACTGATTTTGGATGC
ACTTAAGAAAGATAGCTCCCGGCATTCCAAGCTAGAGAAGGCAGACATTCTGGAAATGACTGTGAAGCAC
CTCCGGAACCTGCAGCGGGCGCAGATGACCGCCGCGCTCAGCACAGACCCGAGCGTGTTGGGGAAATACC
GCGCCGGCTTCAGCGAGTGCATGAACGAGGTGACCCGCTTCCTGTCCACGTGTGAGGGCGTTAACACCGA
GGTGCGCACTCGGCTGCTGGGCCACCTGGCCAACTGCATGACCCAGATCAACNCCATGACCTACCCCGGG
CAGGCGCACCCCGCCTTGCAAGCCCGNCGCCGCCGCCCCCGTCAGGACCTTCCGGTCCCCAGCACGCGAC
ATTC
